>Addgene plasmid #55207 | pGreen_dualluc_ORF_sensor | depositor full sequence | sequence record 86321 | pGreen_dualluc_ORF_sensor sequence 7072 bps
TTTTTATCCCCGGAAGCCTGTGGATAGAGGGTAGTTATCCACGTGAAACCGCTAATGCCCCGCAAAGCCT
TGATTCACGGGGCTTTCCGGCCCGCTCCAAAAACTATCCACGTGAAATCGCTAATCAGGGTACGTGAAAT
CGCTAATCGGAGTACGTGAAATCGCTAATAAGGTCACGTGAAATCGCTAATCAAAAAGGCACGTGAGAAC
GCTAATAGCCCTTTCAGATCAACAGCTTGCAAACACCCCTCGCTCCGGCAAGTAGTTACAGCAAGTAGTA
TGTTCAATTAGCTTTTCAATTATGAATATATATATCAATTATTGGTCGCCCTTGGCTTGTGGACAATGCG
CTACGCGCACCGGCTCCGCCCGTGGACAACCGCAAGCGGTTGCCCACCGTCGAGCGCCAGCGCCTTTGCC
CACAACCCGGCGGCCGGCCGCAACAGATCGTTTTATAAATTTTTTTTTTTGAAAAAGAAAAAGCCCGAAA
GGCGGCAACCTCTCGGGCTTCTGGATTTCCGATCCCCGGAATTAGAGATCTTGGCAGGATATATTGTGGT
GTAACGTATCAGCTTGCATGCCGGTCGATCTAGTAACATAGATGACACCGCGCGCGATAATTTATCCTAG
TTTGCGCGCTATATTTTGTTTTCTATCGCGTATTAAATGTATAATTGCGGGACTCTAATCATAAAAACCC
ATCTCATAAATAACGTCATGCATTACATGTTAATTATTACATGCTTAACGTAATTCAACAGAAATTATAT
GATAATCATCGCAAGACCGGCAACAGGATTCAATCTTAAGAAACTTTATTGCCAAATGTTTGAACGATCT
GCTTGACTCTAGATTATTGTTCATTTTTGAGAACTCGCTCAACGAACGATTTGATATATTTTCCCATTTC
ATCAGGTGCATCTTCTTGCGAAAAATGAAGACCTTTTACTTTGACAAATTCAGTATTAGGAAACTTCTTG
GCACCTTCAACAATAGCATTGGAAAAGAATCCTGGGTCCGATTCAATAAACATTTTTGGTAAATCATCAC
TTGCACGTAGATAAGCATTATAATTCCTAACAATTTGTACAACGTCAGGTTTACCACCTTTTACTAACGG
GATTTCACGAGGCCATGATAATGTTGGACGACGAACTTCACCTTTCTCTTTGAATGGTTCAAGATATGCT
GCAAATTCTTCTGGTTCTAACTTTCTCATGATTTTTGATGGCAACATGGTTTCCACGAAGAAGTTATTCT
CCAAAACCATTTTTTCTCCTTCTTCAGATTTGATCAACGCAATATCTTCTTCAATATCAGGCCATTCATC
CCATGATTCAATCACATCTACTACACTTTCAGCGTGAACTATTGCTTTGATCTTATCTTGATGCTCATAG
CTATAATGAAATGCCAAACAAGCACCCCAATCATGGCCGACAAAAATGATCTTCTTTGGTAAATTAAGAA
GTTCAAACCATGCAGTAAGATATTTGTAATGATCAAGTAACCTATAAGAACCATTACCAGATTTGCCTGA
TTTGCCCATACCAATAAGGTCTGGTATAATACACCGCGCTACTGGCTCAATATGTGGCACAACATGTCGC
CATAAATAAGAAGAGGCCGCGTTACCATGTAAAAAAATAACAGCATTTTCTGCATGTTTTTCTGAATCAT
AATAATTAATAAATGAATCAAGAACATTCATTTGTTTACATCTGGCCCACCACTGCGGACCAGTTATCAT
CCGTTTCCTTTGTTCTGGATCATAAACTTTCGAAGTCATGTCGACCTCGAGTTGAGAGTGAATATGAGAC
TCTAATTGGATACCGAGGGGAATTTATGGAACGTCAGTGGAGCATTTTTGACAAGAAATATTTGCTAGCT
GATAGTGACCTTAGGCGACTTTTGAACGCGCAATAATGGTTTCTGACGTATGTGCTTAGCTCATTAAACT
CCAGAAACCCGCGGCTCAGTGGCTCCTTCAACGTTGCGGTTCTGTCAGTTCCAAACGTAAAACGGCTTGT
CCCGCGTCATCGGCGGGGGTCATAACGTGACTCCCTTAATTCTCCGCTCATGATCGATAACATTAACGCT
TACAATTTCCATTCGCCATTCAGGCTGCGCAACTGTTGGGAAGGGCGATCGGTGCGGGCCTCTTCGCTAT
TACGCCAGCTGGCGAAAGGGGGATGTGCTGCAAGGCGATTAAGTTGGGTAACGCCAGGGTTTTCCCAGTC
ACGACGTTGTAAAACGACGGCCAGTGAGCGCGCGTAATACGACTCACTATAGGGCGAATTGGGTACCGGG
CCCACCCCCCTACTCCAAAAATGTCAAAGATACAGTCTCAGAAGACCAAAGGGCTATTGAGACTTTTCAA
CAAAGGGTAATTTCGGGAAACCTCCTCGGATTCCATTGCCCAGCTATCTGTCACTTCATCGAAAGGACAG
TAGAAAAGGAAGGTGGCTCCTACAAATGCCATCATTGCGATAAAGGAAAGGCTATCATTCAAGATGCCTC
TGCCGACAGTGGTCCCAAAGATGGACCCCCACCCACGAGGAGCATCGTGGAAAAAGAAGACGTTCCAACC
ACGTCTTCAAAGCAAGTGGATTGATGTGACATCTCCACTGACGTAAGGGATGACGCACAATCCCACTATC
CTTCGCAAGACCCTTCCTCTATATAAGGAAGTCATTTCATTTGGAGAGGACCTCGAGATGGAAGACGCCA
AAAACATAAAGAAAGGCCCGGCGCCATTCTATCCGCTGGAAGATGGAACCGCTGGAGAGCAACTGCATAA
GGCTATGAAGAGATACGCCCTGGTTCCTGGAACAATTGCTTTTACAGATGCACATATCGAGGTGGACATC
ACTTACGCTGAGTACTTCGAAATGTCCGTTCGGTTGGCAGAAGCTATGAAACGATATGGGCTGAATACAA
ATCACAGAATCGTCGTATGCAGTGAAAACTCTCTTCAATTCTTTATGCCGGTGTTGGGCGCGTTATTTAT
CGGAGTTGCAGTTGCGCCCGCGAACGACATTTATAATGAACGTGAATTGCTCAACAGTATGGGCATTTCG
CAGCCTACCGTGGTGTTCGTTTCCAAAAAGGGGTTGCAAAAAATTTTGAACGTGCAAAAAAAGCTCCCAA
TCATCCAAAAAATTATTATCATGGATTCTAAAACGGATTACCAGGGATTTCAGTCGATGTACACGTTCGT
CACATCTCATCTACCTCCCGGTTTTAATGAATACGATTTTGTGCCAGAGTCCTTCGATAGGGACAAGACA
ATTGCACTGATCATGAACTCCTCTGGATCTACTGGTCTGCCTAAAGGTGTCGCTCTGCCTCATAGAACTG
CCTGCGTGAGATTCTCGCATGCCAGAGATCCTATTTTTGGCAATCAAATCATTCCGGATACTGCGATTTT
AAGTGTTGTTCCATTCCATCACGGTTTTGGAATGTTTACTACACTCGGATATTTGATATGTGGATTTCGA
GTCGTCTTAATGTATAGATTTGAAGAAGAGCTGTTTCTGAGGAGCCTTCAGGATTACAAGATTCAAAGTG
CGCTGCTGGTGCCAACCCTATTCTCCTTCTTCGCCAAAAGCACTCTGATTGACAAATACGATTTATCTAA
TTTACACGAAATTGCTTCTGGTGGCGCTCCCCTCTCTAAGGAAGTCGGGGAAGCGGTTGCCAAGAGGTTC
CATCTGCCAGGTATCAGGCAAGGATATGGGCTCACTGAGACTACATCAGCTATTCTGATTACACCCGAGG
GGGATGATAAACCGGGCGCGGTCGGTAAAGTTGTTCCATTTTTTGAAGCGAAGGTTGTGGATCTGGATAC
CGGGAAAACGCTGGGCGTTAATCAAAGAGGCGAACTGTGTGTGAGAGGTCCTATGATTATGTCCGGTTAT
GTAAACAATCCGGAAGCGACCAACGCCTTGATTGACAAGGATGGATGGCTACATTCTGGAGACATAGCTT
ACTGGGACGAAGACGAACACTTCTTCATCGTTGACCGCCTGAAGTCTCTGATTAAGTACAAAGGCTATCA
GGTGGCTCCCGCTGAATTGGAATCCATCTTGCTCCAACACCCCAACATCTTCGACGCAGGTGTCGCAGGT
CTTCCCGACGATGACGCCGGTGAACTTCCCGCCGCCGTTGTTGTTTTGGAGCACGGAAAGACGATGACGG
AAAAAGAGATCGTGGATTACGTCGCCAGTCAAGTAACAACCGCGAAAAAGTTGCGCGGAGGAGTTGTGTT
TGTGGACGAAGTACCGAAAGGTCTTACCGGAAAACTCGACGCAAGAAAAATCAGAGAGATCCTCATAAAG
GCCAAGAAGGGCGGAAAGATCGCCGTGGAATTCCTGCAGTCGCCATGCGGTCATTACACTATCCCTAGGA
GAGGCTGGCCAGAATTCTTCAATACCACCGGTTTTACTATCTTTTACTCTTGAACTAGTTAATGTGTGAG
TAGTTTCCCGATAAGGGAAATTAGGGTTCTTATAGGGTTTCGCTCATGTGTTGAGCATATAAGAAACCCT
TAGTATGTATTTGTATTTGTAAAATACTTCTATCAATAAAATTTCTAATTCCTAAAACCAAAATCCAGTA
CTAAAATCCAGATCGCGGCCGCCACCGCGGTGGAGCTCCAGCTTTTGTTCCCTTTAGTGAGGGTTAATTC
CGAGCTTGGCGTAATCATGGTCATAGCTGTTTCCTGTGTGAAATTGTTATCCGCTCACAATTCCACACAA
CATACGAGCCGGAAGHCATAAAGTGTAAAGCCTGGGGTGCCTAATGAGTGAGCTAACTCACATTAATTGC
GTTGCGCTCACTGCCCGCTTTCCAGTCGGGAAACCTGTCGTGCCAGCTGCATTAATGAATCGGCCAACGC
GCGGGGAGAGGCGGTTTGCGTATTGGGCGCTCTTCCGCTTCCTCGCTCACTGACTCGCTGCGCTCGGTCG
TTCGGCTGCGGCGAGCGGTATCAGCTCACTCAAAGGCGGTAATACGGTTATCCACAGAATCAGGGGATAA
CGCAGGAAAGAACATGAAGGCCTTGACAGGATATATTGGCGGGTAAACTAAGTCGCTGTATGTGTTTGTT
TGAGATCTCATGTGAGCAAAAGGCCAGCAAAAGGCCAGGAACCGTAAAAAGGCCGCGTTGCTGGCGTTTT
TCCATAGGCTCCGCCCCCCTGACGAGCATCACAAAAATCGACGCTCAAGTCAGAGGTGGCGAAACCCGAC
AGGACTATAAAGATACCAGGCGTTTCCCCCTGGAAGCTCCCTCGTGCGCTCTCCTGTTCCGACCCTGCCG
CTTACCGGATACCTGTCCGCCTTTCTCCCTTCGGGAAGCGTGGCGCTTTCTCATAGCTCACGCTGTAGGT
ATCTCAGTTCGGTGTAGGTCGTTCGCTCCAAGCTGGGCTGTGTGCACGAACCCCCCGTTCAGCCCGACCG
CTGCGCCTTATCCGGTAACTATCGTCTTGAGTCCAACCCGGTAAGACACGACTTATCGCCACTGGCAGCA
GCCACTGGTAACAGGATTAGCAGAGCGAGGTATGTAGGCGGTGCTACAGAGTTCTTGAAGTGGTGGCCTA
ACTACGGCTACACTAGAAGAACAGTATTTGGTATCTGCGCTCTGCTGAAGCCAGTTACCTTCGGAAGAAG
AGTTGGTAGCTCTTGATCCGGCAAACAAACCACCGCTGGTAGCGGTGGTTTTTTTGTTTGCAAGCAGCAG
ATTACGCGCAGAAAAAAAGGATCTCAAGAAGATCCTTTGATCTTTTCTACGGGGTCTGACGCTCAGTGGA
ACGAAAACTCACGTTAAGGGATTTTGGTCATGAGATTATCAAAAAGGATCTTCACCTAGATCCTTTTAAA
TTAAAAATGAAGTTTTAAATCAATCTAAAGTATATATGTGTAACATTGGTCTAGTGATTAGAAAAACTCA
TCGAGCATCAAATGAAACTGCAATTTATTCATATCAGGATTATCAATACCATATTTTTGAAAAAGCCGTT
TCTGTAATGAAGGAGAAAACTCACCGAGGCAGTTCCATAGGATGGCAAGATCCTGGTATCGGTCTGCGAT
TCCGACTCGTCCAACATCAATACAACCTATTAATTTCCCCTCGTCAAAAATAAGGTTATCAAGTGAGAAA
TCACCATGAGTGACGACTGAATCCGGTGAGAATGGCAAAAGTTTATGCATTTCTTTCCAGACTTGTTCAA
CAGGCCAGCCATTACGCTCGTCATCAAAATCACTCGCATCAACCAAACCGTTATTCATTCGTGATTGCGC
CTGAGCGAGACGAAATACGCGATCGCTGTTAAAAGGACAATTACAAACAGGAATCGAATGCAACCGGCGC
AGGAACACTGCCAGCGCATCAACAATATTTTCACCTGAATCAGGATATTCTTCTAATACCTGGAATGCTG
TTTTCCCTGGGATCGCAGTGGTGAGTAACCATGCATCATCAGGAGTACGGATAAAATGCTTGATGGTCGG
AAGAGGCATAAATTCCGTCAGCCAGTTTAGTCTGACCATCTCATCTGTAACAACATTGGCAACGCTACCT
TTGCCATGTTTCAGAAACAACTCTGGCGCATCGGGCTTCCCATACAATCGGTAGATTGTCGCACCTGATT
GCCCGACATTATCGCGAGCCCATTTATACCCATATAAATCAGCATCCATGTTGGAATTTAATCGCGGCCT
TGAGCAAGACGTTTCCCGTTGAATATGGCTCATAACACCCCTTGTATTACTGTTTATGTAAGCAGACAGT
TTTATTGTTCATGATGATATATTTTTATCTTGTGCAATGTAACATCAGAGATTTTGAGACACAACGTGGC
TTTGTTGAATAAATCGAACTTTTGCTGAGTTGAAGGATCAGATCACGCATCTTCCCGACAACGCAGACCG
TTCCGTGGCAAAGCAAAAGTTCAAAATCACCAACTGGTCCACCTACAACAAAGCTCTCATCAACCGTGGC
TCCCTCACTTTCTGGCTGGATGATGGGGCGATTCAGGCGATCCCCATCCAACAGCCCGCCGTCGAGCGGG
CT
Features (pLannotate 1.2.2; 21 found; start..end, strand, type, name):
    542..564     +  misc_feature   LB T-DNA repeat: left border repeat from nopaline C58 T-DNA (truncated)
    587..839     -  terminator     NOS terminator: nopaline synthase terminator and poly(A) signal
    854..1789    -  CDS            Rluc: luciferase from the anthozoan coelenterate Renilla reniformis (sea pansy)
   1823..2002    -  promoter       NOS promoter: nopaline synthase promoter
   2112..2267    -  CDS            lacZα (fragment): LacZα fragment of β-galactosidase; lacZ fragment
   2275..2293    +  promoter       T7 promoter: promoter for bacteriophage T7 RNA polymerase
   2368..2711    +  promoter       CaMV 35S promoter: strong constitutive promoter from cauliflower mosaic virus
   2718..4367    +  CDS            luciferase: firefly luciferase; luc+; enhanced luc+ version of the luciferase gene
   4470..4634    +  polyA_signal   CaMV poly(A) signal (fragment): cauliflower mosaic virus polyadenylation signal
   4635..4658    -  misc_feature   MCS (fragment): pBluescript multiple cloning site
   4671..4689    -  promoter       T3 promoter: promoter for bacteriophage T3 RNA polymerase
   4734..4750    -  protein_bind   lac operator: The lac repressor binds to the lac operator to inhibit transcription in E. coli. This inhibition can be relieved by adding lactose or isopropyl-β-D-thiogalactopyranoside (IPTG). lac repressor encoded by lacI
   4758..4789    -  promoter       lac promoter: promoter for the E. coli lac operon
   4804..4825    -  protein_bind   CAP binding site: CAP binding activates transcription in the presence of cAMP. E. coli catabolite activator protein
   4838..4930    -  CDS            lacI (fragment): lac repressor; lacI; The lac repressor binds to the lac operator to inhibit transcription in E. coli. This inhibition can be relieved by adding lactose or isopropyl-β-D-thiogalactopyranoside (IPTG).
   4932..5056    -  rep_origin     RSF ori (fragment): Plasmids containing the RSF 1030 origin of replication can be propagated in E. coli cells that contain additional plasmids with compatible origins.
   5064..5088    +  misc_feature   RB T-DNA repeat: right border repeat from nopaline C58 T-DNA
   5179..5767    -  rep_origin     ori: high-copy-number ColE1/pMB1/pBR322/pUC origin of replication
   5938..6753    -  CDS            KanR: aminoglycoside phosphotransferase; aph(3')-Ia; confers resistance to kanamycin in bacteria or G418 (Geneticin®) in eukaryotes
   6938..7039    +  CDS            TRA2_ECOLX (fragment): Protein predicted: Swiss-Prot protein existence level 4. Required for transposition of transposon Tn903. From Escherichia coli.
   7044..407     +  rep_origin     pSa ori (across the origin): origin of replication from bacterial plasmid pSa
