[The description below was written by a language model from this plasmid's Addgene catalogue record and pLannotate feature annotations shown in this document.]
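Description:
pGreen_dualluc_ORF_sensor is a small binary T-DNA vector of about 7.1 kb, built on the pGreen II backbone (derived from pGreen II 0229 and pGreen II 0000) for transient expression in plants. It is maintained at high copy in E. coli through a ColE1/pUC-type origin and selected with kanamycin via an aph(3')-Ia gene located outside the T-DNA. The pSa origin supports replication in Agrobacterium; in the pGreen system this generally depends on replication functions supplied in trans by a helper plasmid, although the record does not mention one. Nopaline-type left and right border repeats define the transferred region. No plant selectable marker is annotated within it, which fits a transient-assay design.

Between the borders sit two independent luciferase cassettes in divergent orientation. Firefly luciferase (the luc+ version, from Photinus pyralis) is driven by the strong constitutive CaMV 35S promoter and terminated by a CaMV polyadenylation signal. Renilla luciferase is expressed from the weaker NOS promoter with a NOS terminator. Remnants of the pBluescript-type cloning region (lacZα fragment, T7 and T3 promoters, lac promoter/operator and part of the MCS) flank the firefly cassette.

The stated purpose is a dual-luciferase reporter of microRNA targeting in plants, used in a quantitative transient assay in Nicotiana benthamiana. The usual logic of such sensors is that one luciferase carries a candidate microRNA target site while the other, delivered on the same T-DNA, normalises for delivery and expression. The name suggests a target site placed within or next to an open reading frame, but the record does not state which luciferase is the sensor or where the site is inserted, and no target site is annotated.
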