Addgene plasmid #55207: pGreen_dualluc_ORF_sensor
Purpose: Dual-luciferase reporter for microRNA targeting in plants
Depositing lab: Michael Axtell. Depositing organization: Pennsylvania State University. Publication: Analysis of complementarity requirements for plant MicroRNA targeting using a Nicotiana benthamiana quantitative transient assay. Liu Q, Wang F, Axtell MJ. Plant Cell. 2014 Feb;26(2):741-53. doi: 10.1105/tpc.113.120972. Epub 2014 Feb 7. PubMed 24510721.
Backbone
  Vector backbone: pGreen II
  Backbone manufacturer: pGreen II
  Backbone size w/o insert (bp): 2500
  Total vector size (bp): 7067
  Vector type: Luciferase ; Plant transient expression
Growth in bacteria
  Bacterial resistance: Kanamycin, 50 μg/mL
  Growth temperature: 37°C
  Growth strain: DH5alpha
  Copy number: High Copy
Gene/Insert 1
  Gene/Insert name: Renilla luciferase (alt name: R-Luc)
  Species: Renilla reniformis
  Insert size (bp): 936
Gene/Insert 2
  Gene/Insert name: Firefly luciferase (alt name: F-Luc)
  Species: Photinus pyralis
  Insert size (bp): 1653
Resource information
  A portion of this plasmid was derived from a plasmid made by: Modified from on pGreen II 0229 and pGreen II 0000
Terms and licenses: Academic/Nonprofit Terms; Industry Terms: Not Available to Industry
How to cite: pGreen_dualluc_ORF_sensor was a gift from Michael Axtell (Addgene plasmid # 55207 ; http://n2t.net/addgene:55207 ; RRID:Addgene_55207)
