>Addgene plasmid #55207 | pGreen_dualluc_ORF_sensor | addgene partial sequence | sequence record 91731 | NOS-F 5'-GCGTTCAAAAGTCGCCTAAG-3'
AAATGCTCCACTGACGTTCCATAAATTCCCCTCGGTATCCAATTAGAGTCTCATATTCACTCTCAACTCG
AGGTCGACATGACTTCGAAAGTTTATGATCCAGAACAAAGGAAACGGATGATAACTGGTCCGCAGTGGTG
GGCCAGATGTAAACAAATGAATGTTCTTGATTCATTTATTAATTATTATGATTCAGAAAAACATGCAGAA
AATGCTGTTATTTTTTTACATGGTAACGCGGCCTCTTCTTATTTATGGCGACATGTTGTGCCACATATTG
AGCCAGTAGCGCGGTGTATTATACCAGACCTTATTGGTATGGGCAAATCAGGCAAATCTGGTAATGGTTC
TTATAGGTTACTTGATCATTACAAATATCTTACTGCATGGTTTGAACTTCTTAATTTACCAAAGAAGATC
ATTTTTGTCGGCCATGATTGGGGTGCTTGTTTGGCATTTCATTATAGCTATGAGCATCAAGATAAGATCA
AAGCAATAGTTCACGCTGAAAGTGTAGTAGATGTGATTGAATCATGGGATGAATGGCCTGATATTGAAGA
AGATATTGCGTTGATCAAATCTGAAGAAGGAGAAAAAATGGTTTTGGAGAATAACTTCTTCGTGGAAACC
ATGTTGCCATCAAAAATCATGAGAAAGTTAGAACCAGAAGAATTTGCAGCATATCTTGAACCATTCAAAG
AGAAAGGTGAAGTTCGTCGTCCAACATTATCATGGCCTCGTGAAATCCCGTTAGTAAAAGGTGGTAAACC
TGACGTTGTACAAATTGTTAGGAATTATAATGCTTATCTACGTGCAAGTGATGATTTACCAAAAATGTTT
ATTGAATCGGACCCAGGATTCTT
