>Addgene plasmid #55207 | pGreen_dualluc_ORF_sensor | addgene partial sequence | sequence record 91734 | M13pUC-Rev 5'-AGCGGATAACAATTTCACACAGG-3'
TTAACCCTCACTAAAGGGAACAAAAGCTGGAGCTCCACCGCGGTGGCGGCCGCGATCTGGATTTTAGTAC
TGGATTTTGGTTTTAGGAATTAGAAATTTTATTGATAGAAGTATTTTACAAATACAAATACATACTAAGG
GTTTCTTATATGCTCAACACATGAGCGAAACCCTATAAGAACCCTAATTTCCCTTATCGGGAAACTACTC
ACACATTAACTAGTTCAAGAGTAAAAGATAGTAAAACCGGTGGTATTGAAGAATTCTGGCCAGCCTCTCC
TAGGGATAGTGTAATGACCGCATGGCGACTGCAGGAATTCCACGGCGATCTTTCCGCCCTTCTTGGCCTT
TATGAGGATCTCTCTGATTTTTCTTGCGTCGAGTTTTCCGGTAAGACCTTTCGGTACTTCGTCCACAAAC
ACAACTCCTCCGCGCAACTTTTTCGCGGTTGTTACTTGACTGGCGACGTAATCCACGATCTCTTTTTCCG
TCATCGTCTTTCCGTGCTCCAAAACAACAACGGCGGCGGGAAGTTCACCGGCGTCATCGTCGGGAAGACC
TGCGACACCTGCGTCGAAGATGTTGGGGTGTTGGAGCAAGATGGATTCCAATTCAGCGGGAGCCACCTGA
TAGCCTTTGTACTTAATCAGAGACTTCAGGCGGTCAACGATGAAGAAGTGTTCGTCTTCGTCCCAGTAAG
CTATGTCTCCAGAATGTAGCCATCCATCCTTGTCAATCAAGGCGTTGGTCGCTTCCGGATTGTTTACATA
ACCGGACATAATCATAGGACCTCTCACACACAGTTCGCCTCTTTGATTAACGCCCAGCGTTTTCCCGGTA
TCCAGATCCACAACCTTCGCTTCAAAAAATGGAACAACTTTACCGACCGCGCCCG
